Addgene plasmid #46632: AB.pCCL.sin.cPPT.U6.miR-718-Decoy.hPGK.GFP.WPRE
Depositing lab: Brian Brown. Depositing organization: Icahn School of Medicine at Mount Sinai. Publication: High-throughput assessment of microRNA activity and function using microRNA sensor and decoy libraries. Mullokandov G, Baccarini A, Ruzo A, Jayaprakash AD, Tung N, Israelow B, Evans MJ, Sachidanandam R, Brown BD. Nat Methods. 2012 Jul 1;9(8):840-6. doi: 10.1038/nmeth.2078. PubMed 22751203.
Backbone
  Vector backbone: AB.pCCLsin.PPT.U6.hPGK.GFP.wpre
  Backbone size w/o insert (bp): 8233
  Vector type: Lentiviral
  Selectable markers: eGFP
Growth in bacteria
  Bacterial resistance: Ampicillin, 100 μg/mL
  Growth temperature: 37°C
  Growth strain: Stbl3
  Copy number: High Copy
Gene/Insert
  Gene/Insert name: miR-718 Decoy (alt name: 8241)
  Species: M. musculus (mouse)
  Insert size (bp): 79
  Promoter: hU6
  Cloning method: Restriction Enzyme; 5′ cloning site BsmBI (destroyed during cloning); 3′ cloning site BsmBI (destroyed during cloning)
  Sequencing primers: 5′ CATAATAGCAACAGACATAC; 3′ pBluescriptSK_primer
Terms and licenses: Academic/Nonprofit Terms; Industry Terms: Not Available to Industry
Depositor comments: Depositor Website: http://www.mountsinai.org/profiles/brian-d-brown/ Please cite Mullokandov, Baccarini, Ruzo et al. Nature Methods 2013.
How to cite: AB.pCCL.sin.cPPT.U6.miR-718-Decoy.hPGK.GFP.WPRE was a gift from Brian Brown (Addgene plasmid # 46632 ; http://n2t.net/addgene:46632 ; RRID:Addgene_46632)
