[The description below was written by a language model from this plasmid's Addgene catalogue record.]
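Description:
AB.pCCL.sin.cPPT.U6.miR-718-Decoy.hPGK.GFP.WPRE is a lentiviral transfer plasmid built on the pCCL self-inactivating (SIN) backbone, designed to deliver a microRNA decoy into mammalian cells. It is propagated in bacteria as a high-copy plasmid under ampicillin selection, in a recombination-deficient strain of the kind commonly chosen to keep the repeated LTR sequences of lentiviral vectors stable. The "sin" designation refers to a deleted 3′ LTR that leaves the integrated provirus transcriptionally inactive from its LTRs, so that expression depends on the internal promoters. The cPPT (central polypurine tract) is an element that improves nuclear import and transduction efficiency.

The vector carries two internal expression units. The first uses the human U6 RNA polymerase III promoter to drive a short (79 bp) miR-718 decoy insert of mouse origin, cloned through BsmBI sites that were destroyed in the process. A decoy transcript of this type carries target sites for the named microRNA and acts as a competitive inhibitor, sequestering miR-718 away from its endogenous targets; the record does not state the number or design of the binding sites. The second unit uses the human PGK promoter to drive GFP (eGFP), which serves as the only marker in mammalian cells, allowing transduced cells to be identified or sorted rather than selected with a drug. The WPRE downstream of GFP enhances transcript stability and expression.

The construct belongs to a collection of microRNA sensor and decoy vectors developed for high-throughput assessment of microRNA activity and function, and is suited to stable loss-of-function studies of miR-718. No feature table was supplied, so element positions cannot be confirmed.
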