>Addgene plasmid #46632 | AB.pCCL.sin.cPPT.U6.miR-718-Decoy.hPGK.GFP.WPRE | depositor partial sequence | sequence record 65967 | miR-718 Decoy
CATCAACCGACACCCGGGGGGGCGGAAGCAAGTATTCTGGTCACAGAATACAACCGACACCCGGGGGGGC
GGAAGCAAG
