>Addgene plasmid #46632 | AB.pCCL.sin.cPPT.U6.miR-718-Decoy.hPGK.GFP.WPRE | depositor partial sequence | sequence record 65968 | empty backbone
AATGCTTCAATAATATTGAAAAAGGAAGAGTATGAGTATTCAACATTTCCGTGTCGCCCTTATTCCCTTT
TTTGCGGCATTTTGCCTTCCTGTTTTTGCTCACCCAGAAACGCTGGTGAAAGTAAAAGATGCTGAAGATC
AGTTGGGTGCACGAGTGGGTTACATCGAACTGGATCTCAACAGCGGTAAGATCCTTGAGAGTTTTCGCCC
CGAAGAACGTTTTCCAATGATGAGCACTTTTAAAGTTCTGCTATGTGGCGCGGTATTATCCCGTATTGAC
GCCGGGCAAGAGCAACTCGGTCGCCGCATACACTATTCTCAGAATGACTTGGTTGAGTACTCACCAGTCA
CAGAAAAGCATCTTACGGATGGCATGACAGTAAGAGAATTATGCAGTGCTGCCATAACCATGAGTGATAA
CACTGCGGCCAACTTACTTCTGACAACGATCGGAGGACCGAAGGAGCTAACCGCTTTTTTGCACAACATG
GGGGATCATGTAACTCGCCTTGATCGTTGGGAACCGGAGCTGAATGAAGCCATACCAAACGACGAGCGTG
ACACCACGATGCCTGTAGCAATGGCAACAACGTTGCGCAAACTATTAACTGGCGAACTACTTACTCTAGC
TTCCCGGCAACAATTAATAGACTGGATGGAGGCGGATAAAGTTGCAGGACCACTTCTGCGCTCGGCCCTT
CCGGCTGGCTGGTTTATTGCTGATAAATCTGGAGCCGGTGAGCGTGGGTCTCGCGGTATCATTGCAGCAC
TGGGGCCAGATGGTAAGCCCTCCCGTATCGTAGTTATCTACACGACGGGGAGTCAGGCAACTATGGATGA
ACGAAATAGACAGATCGCTGAGATAGGTGCCTCACTGATTAAGCATTGGTAACTGTCAGACCAAGTTTAC
TCATATATACTTTAGATTGATTTAAAACTTCATTTTTAATTTAAAAGGATCTAGGTGAAGATCCTTTTTG
ATAATCTCATGACCAAAATCCCTTAACGTGAGTTTTCGTTCCACTGAGCGTCAGACCCCGTAGAAAAGAT
CAAAGGATCTTCTTGAGATCCTTTTTTTCTGCGCGTAATCTGCTGCTTGCAAACAAAAAAACCACCGCTA
CCAGCGGTGGTTTGTTTGCCGGATCAAGAGCTACCAACTCTTTTTCCGAAGGTAACTGGCTTCAGCAGAG
CGCAGATACCAAATACTGTCCTTCTAGTGTAGCCGTAGTTAGGCCACCACTTCAAGAACTCTGTAGCACC
GCCTACATACCTCGCTCTGCTAATCCTGTTACCAGTGGCTGCTGCCAGTGGCGATAAGTCGTGTCTTACC
GGGTTGGACTCAAGACGATAGTTACCGGATAAGGCGCAGCGGTCGGGCTGAACGGGGGGTTCGTGCACAC
AGCCCAGCTTGGAGCGAACGACCTACACCGAACTGAGATACCTACAGCGTGAGCTATGAGAAAGCGCCAC
GCTTCCCGAAGGGAGAAAGGCGGACAGGTATCCGGTAAGCGGCAGGGTCGGAACAGGAGAGCGCACGAGG
GAGCTTCCAGGGGGAAACGCCTGGTATCTTTATAGTCCTGTCGGGTTTCGCCACCTCTGACTTGAGCGTC
GATTTTTGTGATGCTCGTCAGGGGGGCGGAGCCTATGGAAAAACGCCAGCAACGCGGCCTTTTTACGGTT
CCTGGCCTTTTGCTGGCCTTTTGCTCACATGTTCTTTCCTGCGTTATCCCCTGATTCTGTGGATAACCGT
ATTACCGCCTTTGAGTGAGCTGATACCGCTCGCCGCAGCCGAACGACCGAGCGCAGCGAGTCAGTGAGCG
AGGAAGCGGAAGAGCGCCCAATACGCAAACCGCCTCTCCCCGCGCGTTGGCCGATTCATTAATGCAGCTG
GCACGACAGGTTTCCCGACTGGAAAGCGGGCAGTGAGCGCAACGCAATTAATGTGAGTTAGCTCACTCAT
TAGGCACCCCAGGCTTTACACTTTATGCTTCCGGCTCGTATGTTGTGTGGAATTGTGAGCGGATAACAAT
TTCACACAGGAAACAGCTATGACCATGATTACGCCAAGCGCGCAATTAACCCTCACTAAAGGGAACAAAA
GCTGGAGCTGCAAGCTTGGCCATTGCATACGTTGTATCCATATCATAATATGTACATTTATATTGGCTCA
TGTCCAACATTACCGCCATGTTGACATTGATTATTGACTAGTTATTAATAGTAATCAATTACGGGGTCAT
TAGTTCATAGCCCATATATGGAGTTCCGCGTTACATAACTTACGGTAAATGGCCCGCCTGGCTGACCGCC
CAACGACCCCCGCCCATTGACGTCAATAATGACGTATGTTCCCATAGTAACGCCAATAGGGACTTTCCAT
TGACGTCAATGGGTGGAGTATTTACGGTAAACTGCCCACTTGGCAGTACATCAAGTGTATCATATGCCAA
GTACGCCCCCTATTGACGTCAATGACGGTAAATGGCCCGCCTGGCATTATGCCCAGTACATGACCTTATG
GGACTTTCCTACTTGGCAGTACATCTACGTATTAGTCATCGCTATTACCATGGTGATGCGGTTTTGGCAG
TACATCAATGGGCGTGGATAGCGGTTTGACTCACGGGGATTTCCAAGTCTCCACCCCATTGACGTCAATG
GGAGTTTGTTTTGGCACCAAAATCAACGGGACTTTCCAAAATGTCGTAACAACTCCGCCCCATTGACGCA
AATGGGCGGTAGGCGTGTACGGTGGGAGGTCTATATAAGCAGAGCTCGTTTAGTGAACCGGGGTCTCTCT
GGTTAGACCAGATCTGAGCCTGGGAGCTCTCTGGCTAACTAGGGAACCCACTGCTTAAGCCTCAATAAAG
CTTGCCTTGAGTGCTTCAAGTAGTGTGTGCCCGTCTGTTGTGTGACTCTGGTAACTAGAGATCCCTCAGA
CCCTTTTAGTCAGTGTGGAAAATCTCTAGCAGTGGCGCCCGAACAGGGACCTGAAAGCGAAAGGGAAACC
AGAGCTCTCTCGACGCAGGACTCGGCTTGCTGAAGCGCGCACGGCAAGAGGCGAGGGGCGGCGACTGGTG
AGTACGCCAAAAATTTTGACTAGCGGAGGCTAGAAGGAGAGAGATGGGTGCGAGAGCGTCAGTATTAAGC
GGGGGAGAATTAGATCGCGATGGGAAAAAATTCGGTTAAGGCCAGGGGGAAAGAAAAAATATAAATTAAA
ACATATAGTATGGGCAAGCAGGGAGCTAGAACGATTCGCAGTTAATCCTGGCCTGTTAGAAACATCAGAA
GGCTGTAGACAAATACTGGGACAGCTACAACCATCCCTTCAGACAGGATCAGAAGAACTTAGATCATTAT
ATAATACAGTAGCAACCCTCTATTGTGTGCATCAAAGGATAGAGATAAAAGACACCAAGGAAGCTTTAGA
CAAGATAGAGGAAGAGCAAAACAAAAGTAAGACCACCGCACAGCAAGCGGCCGCTGATCTTCAGACCTGG
AGGAGGAGATATGAGGGACAATTGGAGAAGTGAATTATATAAATATAAAGTAGTAAAAATTGAACCATTA
GGAGTAGCACCCACCAAGGCAAAGAGAAGAGTGGTGCAGAGAGAAAAAAGAGCAGTGGGAATAGGAGCTT
TGTTCCTTGGGTTCTTGGGAGCAGCAGGAAGCACTATGGGCGCAGCCTCAATGACGCTGACGGTACAGGC
CAGACAATTATTGTCTGGTATAGTGCAGCAGCAGAACAATTTGCTGAGGGCTATTGAGGCGCAACAGCAT
CTGTTGCAACTCACAGTCTGGGGCATCAAGCAGCTCCAGGCAAGAATCCTGGCTGTGGAAAGATACCTAA
AGGATCAACAGCTCCTGGGGATTTGGGGTTGCTCTGGAAAACTCATTTGCACCACTGCTGTGCCTTGGAA
TGCTAGTTGGAGTAATAAATCTCTGGAACAGATTTGGAATCACACGACCTGGATGGAGTGGGACAGAGAA
ATTAACAATTACACAAGCTTAATACACTCCTTAATTGAAGAATCGCAAAACCAGCAAGAAAAGAATGAAC
AAGAATTATTGGAATTAGATAAATGGGCAAGTTTGTGGAATTGGTTTAACATAACAAATTGGCTGTGGTA
TATAAAATTATTCATAATGATAGTAGGAGGCTTGGTAGGTTTAAGAATAGTTTTTGCTGTACTTTCTATA
GTGAATAGAGTTAGGCAGGGATATTCACCATTATCGTTTCAGACCCACCTCCCAACCCCGAGGGGACCCG
ACAGGCCCGAAGGAATAGAAGAAGAAGGTGGAGAGAGAGACAGAGACAGATCCATTCGATTAGTGAACGG
ATCTCGACGGTATCGGTTAACTTTTAAAAGAAAAGGGGGGATTGGGGGGTACAGTGCAGGGGAAAGAATA
GTAGACATAATAGCAACAGACATACAAACTAAAGAATTACAAAAACAAATTACAAAAATTCAAAATTTTA
TCGATCACGAGACTAGCCTCGAGAAGCTTGATATCGAATTCAAAAAAGACGGCGCTAGGATCATCGAGAC
GGTACCGTCTCCGATGATCCTAGCGCCGTCAAACAAGGCTTTTCTCCAAGGGATATTTATAGTCTCAAAA
CACACAATTACTTTACAGTTAGGGTGAGTTTCCTTTTGTGCTGTTTTTTAAAATAATAATTTAGTATTTG
TATCTCTTATAGAAATCCAAGCCTATCATGTAAAATGTAGCTAGTATTAAAAAGAACAGATTATCTGTCT
TTTATCGCACATTAAGCCTCTATAGTTACTAGGAAATATTATATGCAAATTAACCGGGGCAGGGGAGTAG
CCGAGCTTCTCCCACAAGTCTGTGCGAGGGGGCCGGCGCGGGCCTAGAGATGGCGGCGTCGGATGGATCC
ACTAGTTCTAGAGCGGCCATCGAATTCCCACGGGGTTGGGGTTGCGCCTTTTCCAAGGCAGCCCTGGGTT
TGCGCAGGGACGCGGCTGCTCTGGGCGTGGTTCCGGGAAACGCAGCGGCGCCGACCCTGGGTCTCGCACA
TTCTTCACGTCCGTTCGCAGCGTCACCCGGATCTTCGCCGCTACCCTTGTGGGCCCCCCGGCGACGCTTC
CTGCTCCGCCCCTAAGTCGGGAAGGTTCCTTGCGGTTCGCGGCGTGCCGGACGTGACAAACGGAAGCCGC
ACGACTCACTAGTACCCTCGCAGACGGACAGCGCCAGGGAGCAATGGCAGCGCGCCGACCGCGATGGGCT
GTGGCCAATAGCGGCTGCTCAGCGGGGCGCGCCGAGAGCAGCGGCCGGGAAGGGGCGGTGCGGGAGGCGG
GGTGTGGGGCGGTAGTGTGGGCCCTGTTCCTGCCCGCGCGGTGTTCCGCATTCTGCAAGCCTCCGGAGCG
CACGTCGGCAGTCGGCTCCCTCGTTGACCGAATCACCGACCTCTCTCCCCAGGGGGATCCACCGGTCGCC
ACCATGGTGAGCAAGGGCGAGGAGCTGTTCACCGGGGTGGTGCCCATCCTGGTCGAGCTGGACGGCGACG
TAAACGGCCACAAGTTCAGCGTGTCCGGCGAGGGCGAGGGCGATGCCACCTACGGCAAGCTGACCCTGAA
GTTCATCTGCACCACCGGCAAGCTGCCCGTGCCCTGGCCCACCCTCGTGACCACCCTGACCTACGGCGTG
CAGTGCTTCAGCCGCTACCCCGACCACATGAAGCAGCACGACTTCTTCAAGTCCGCCATGCCCGAAGGCT
ACGTCCAGGAGCGCACCATCTTCTTCAAGGACGACGGCAACTACAAGACCCGCGCCGAGGTGAAGTTCGA
GGGCGACACCCTGGTGAACCGCATCGAGCTGAAGGGCATCGACTTCAAGGAGGACGGCAACATCCTGGGG
CACAAGCTGGAGTACAACTACAACAGCCACAACGTCTATATCATGGCCGACAAGCAGAAGAACGGCATCA
AGGTGAACTTCAAGATCCGCCACAACATCGAGGACGGCAGCGTGCAGCTCGCCGACCACTACCAGCAGAA
CACCCCCATCGGCGACGGCCCCGTGCTGCTGCCCGACAACCACTACCTGAGCACCCAGTCCGCCCTGAGC
AAAGACCCCAACGAGAAGCGCGATCACATGGTCCTGCTGGAGTTCGTGACCGCCGCCGGGATCACTCTCG
GCATGGACGAGCTGTACAAGTAAAGCGGCCGCGTCGACAATCAACCTCTGGATTACAAAATTTGTGAAAG
ATTGACTGGTATTCTTAACTATGTTGCTCCTTTTACGCTATGTGGATACGCTGCTTTAATGCCTTTGTAT
CATGCTATTGCTTCCCGTATGGCTTTCATTTTCTCCTCCTTGTATAAATCCTGGTTGCTGTCTCTTTATG
AGGAGTTGTGGCCCGTTGTCAGGCAACGTGGCGTGGTGTGCACTGTGTTTGCTGACGCAACCCCCACTGG
TTGGGGCATTGCCACCACCTGTCAGCTCCTTTCCGGGACTTTCGCTTTCCCCCTCCCTATTGCCACGGCG
GAACTCATCGCCGCCTGCCTTGCCCGCTGCTGGACAGGGGCTCGGCTGTTGGGCACTGACAATTCCGTGG
TGTTGTCGGGGAAGCTGACGTCCTTTCCATGGCTGCTCGCCTGTGTTGCCACCTGGATTCTGCGCGGGAC
GTCCTTCTGCTACGTCCCTTCGGCCCTCAATCCAGCGGACCTTCCTTCCCGCGGCCTGCTGCCGGCTCTG
CGGCCTCTTCCGCGTCTTCGCCTTCGCCCTCAGACGAGTCGGATCTCCCTTTGGGCCGCCTCCCCGCCTG
GAATTCGAGCTCGGTACCTTTAAGACCAATGACTTACAAGGCAGCTGTAGATCTTAGCCACTTTTTAAAA
GAAAAGGGGGGACTGGAAGGGCTAATTCACTCCCAACGAAGACAAGATCTGCTTTTTGCTTGTACTGGGT
CTCTCTGGTTAGACCAGATCTGAGCCTGGGAGCTCTCTGGCTAACTAGGGAACCCACTGCTTAAGCCTCA
ATAAAGCTTGCCTTGAGTGCTTCAAGTAGTGTGTGCCCGTCTGTTGTGTGACTCTGGTAACTAGAGATCC
CTCAGACCCTTTTAGTCAGTGTGGAAAATCTCTAGCAGTAGTAGTTCATGTCATCTTATTATTCAGTATT
TATAACTTGCAAAGAAATGAATATCAGAGAGTGAGAGGAACTTGTTTATTGCAGCTTATAATGGTTACAA
ATAAAGCAATAGCATCACAAATTTCACAAATAAAGCATTTTTTTCACTGCATTCTAGTTGTGGTTTGTCC
AAACTCATCAATGTATCTTATCATGTCTGGCTCTAGCTATCCCGCCCCTAACTCCGCCCAGTTCCGCCCA
TTCTCCGCCCCATGGCTGACTAATTTTTTTTATTTATGCAGAGGCCGAGGCCGCCTCGGCCTCTGAGCTA
TTCCAGAAGTAGTGAGGAGGCTTTTTTGGAGGCCTAGGCTTTTGCGTCGAGACGTACCCAATTCGCCCTA
TAGTGAGTCGTATTACGCGCGCTCACTGGCCGTCGTTTTACAACGTCGTGACTGGGAAAACCCTGGCGTT
ACCCAACTTAATCGCCTTGCAGCACATCCCCCTTTCGCCAGCTGGCGTAATAGCGAAGAGGCCCGCACCG
ATCGCCCTTCCCAACAGTTGCGCAGCCTGAATGGCGAATGGCGCG
[124 nt withheld, positions 7676-7799]
C
[91 nt withheld, positions 7801-7891]
A
[49 nt withheld, positions 7893-7941]
CCTTTGACGTTGGAGTCCACGTTCTTT
[37 nt withheld, positions 7969-8005]
ACCCTATCTCGGTCTATTCTTTTGATTTATAAGGGATTTTGCCGATTTCGGCCTATTGGTTAAAAAATGA
GCTGATTTAACAAAAATTTAACGCGAATTTTAACAAAATATTAACGTTTACAATTTCC
