>Addgene plasmid #46632 | AB.pCCL.sin.cPPT.U6.miR-718-Decoy.hPGK.GFP.WPRE | addgene partial sequence | sequence record 67151 | pBluescript-SK 5'-tctagaactagtggatc-3'
CCGCGCCGGCCCCCTCGCACAGACTTGTGGGAGAAGCTCGGCTACTCCCCTGCCCCGGTTAATTTGCATA
TAATATTTCCTAGTAACTATAGAGGCTTAATGTGCGATAAAAGACAGATAATCTGTTCTTTTTAATACTA
GCTACATTTTACATGATAGGCTTGGATTTCTATAAGAGATACAAATACTAAATTATTATTTTAAAAAACA
GCACAAAAGGAAACTCACCCTAACTGTAAAGTAATTGTGTGTTTTGAGACTATAAATATCCCTTGGAGAA
AAGCCTTGTTTGACGGCGCTAGGATCATCAACCGACACCCGGGGGGGCGGAAGCAAGTATTCTGGTCACA
GAATACAACCGACACCCGGGGGGGCGGAAGCAAGATGATCCTAGCGCCGTCCTTTTTGAATTC
